>Addgene plasmid #192587 | PRS_8-ChrimsonR-tdTomato | addgene full sequence | sequence record 479001 | Addgene NGS Result
CTACAGAGTTCTTGAAGTGGTGGCCTAACTACGGCTACACTAGAAGAACAGTATTTGGTATCTGCGCTCT
GCTGAAGCCAGTTACCTTCGGAAAAAGAGTTGGTAGCTCTTGATCCGGCAAACAAACCACCGCTGGTAGC
GGTGGTTTTTTTGTTTGCAAGCAGCAGATTACGCGCAGAAAAAAAGGATCTCAAGAAGATCCTTTGATCT
TTTCTACGGGGTCTGACGCTCAGTGGAACGAAAACTCACGTTAAGGGATTTTGGTCATGAGATTATCAAA
AAGGATCTTCACCTAGATCCTTTTAAATTAAAAATGAAGTTTTAAATCAATCTAAAGTATATATGAGTAA
ACTTGGTCTGACAGTTACCAATGCTTAATCAGTGAGGCACCTATCTCAGCGATCTGTCTATTTCGTTCAT
CCATAGTTGCCTGACTCCCCGTCGTGTAGATAACTACGATACGGGAGGGCTTACCATCTGGCCCCAGTGC
TGCAATGATACCGCGGCTTCCACGCTCACCGGCTCCAGATTTATCAGCAATAAACCAGCCAGCCGGAAGG
GCCGAGCGCAGAAGTGGTCCTGCAACTTTATCCGCCTCCATCCAGTCTATTAATTGTTGCCGGGAAGCTA
GAGTAAGTAGTTCGCCAGTTAATAGTTTGCGCAACGTTGTTGCCATTGCTACAGGCATCGTGGTGTCACG
CTCGTCGTTTGGTATGGCTTCATTCAGCTCCGGTTCCCAACGATCAAGGCGAGTTACATGATCCCCCATG
TTGTGCAAAAAAGCGGTTAGCTCCTTCGGTCCTCCGATCGTTGTCAGAAGTAAGTTGGCCGCAGTGTTAT
CACTCATGGTTATGGCAGCACTGCATAATTCTCTTACTGTCATGCCATCCGTAAGATGCTTTTCTGTGAC
TGGTGAGTACTCAACCAAGTCATTCTGAGAATAGTGTATGCGGCGACCGAGTTGCTCTTGCCCGGCGTCA
ATACGGGATAATACCGCGCCACATAGCAGAACTTTAAAAGTGCTCATCATTGGAAAACGTTCTTCGGGGC
GAAAACTCTCAAGGATCTTACCGCTGTTGAGATCCAGTTCGATGTAACCCACTCGTGCACCCAACTGATC
TTCAGCATCTTTTACTTTCACCAGCGTTTCTGGGTGAGCAAAAACAGGAAGGCAAAATGCCGCAAAAAAG
GGAATAAGGGCGACACGGAAATGTTGAATACTCATACTCTTCCTTTTTCAATATTATTGAAGCATTTATC
AGGGTTATTGTCTCATGAGCGGATACATATTTGAATGTATTTAGAAAAATAAACAAATAGGGGTTCCGCG
CACATTTCCCCGAAAAGTGCCACCTGACGTCTAAGAAACCATTATTATCATGACATTAACCTATAAAAAT
AGGCGTATCACGAGGCCCTTTCGTCTCGCGCGTTTCGGTGATGACGGTGAAAACCTCTGACACATGCAGC
TCCCGGAGACGGTCACAGCTTGTCTGTAAGCGGATGCCGGGAGCAGACAAGCCCGTCAGGGCGCGTCAGC
GGGTGTTGGCGGGTGTCGGGGCTGGCTTAACTATGCGGCATCAGAGCAGATTGTACTGAGAGTGCACCAT
AAAATTGTAAACGTTAATATTTTGTTAAAATTCGCGTTAAATTTTTGTTAAATCAGCTCATTTTTTAACC
AATAGACCGAAATCGGCAAAATCCCTTATAAATCAAAAGAATAGCCCGAGATAGAGT
[37 nt withheld, positions 1738-1774]
AAAGAACGTGGACTCCAACGTCAAAGG
[141 nt withheld, positions 1802-1942]
G
[46 nt withheld, positions 1944-1989]
A
[95 nt withheld, positions 1991-2085]
TATGCGGTGTGAAATACCGCACAGATGCGTAAGGAGAAAATACCGCATCAGGCGCCCCTGCAGGCAGCTG
CGCGCTCGCTCGCTCACTGAGGCCGCCCGGGCAAAGCCCGGGCGTCGGGCGACCTTTGGTCGCCCGGCCT
CAGTGAGCGAGCGAGCGCGCAGAGAGGGAGTGGCCAACTCCATCACTAGGGGTTCCTGCGGCCCTCCCCA
GCATGCCTGCTATTCTCTTCCCAATCCTCCCCCTTGCTGTCCTGCCCCACCCCACCCCCCAGAATAGAAT
GACACCTACTCAGACAATGCGATGCAATTTCCTCATTTTATTAGGAAAGGACAGTGGGAGTGGCACCTTC
CAGGGTCAAGGAAGGCACGGGGGAGGGGCAAACAACAGATGGCTGGCAACTAGAAGGCACAGTCGAGGCT
GATCAGCGAGCTCTAGGAATTCCCGATGCGGGGAGGCGGCCCAAAGGGAGATCCGACTCGTCTGAGGGCG
AAGGCGAAGACGCGGAAGAGGCCGCAGAGCCGGCAGCAGGCCGCGGGAAGGAAGGTCCGCTGGATTGAGG
GCCGAAGGGACGTAGCAGAAGGACGTCCCGCGCAGAATCCAGGTGGCAACACAGGCGAGCAGCCATGGAA
AGGACGTCAGCTTCCCCGACAACACCACGGAATTGTCAGTGCCCAACAGCCGAGCCCCTGTCCAGCAGCG
GGCAAGGCAGGCGGCGATGAGTTCCGCCGTGGCAATAGGGAGGGGGAAAGCGAAAGTCCCGGAAAGGAGC
TGACAGGTGGTGGCAATGCCCCAACCAGTGGGGGTTGCGTCAGCAAACACAGTGCACACCACGCCACGTT
GCCTGACAACGGGCCACAACTCCTCATAAAGAGACAGCAACCAGGATTTATACAAGGAGGAGAAAATGAA
AGCCATACGGGAAGCAATAGCATGATACAAAGGCATTAAAGCAGCGTATCCACATAGCGTAAAAGGAGCA
ACATAGTTAAGAATACCAGTCAATCTTTCACAAATTTTGTAATCCAGAGGTTGATTATCGGAATTCCCAC
TTTGTACAAGAAAGCTGGGTTTACTTATACAGCTCATCCATGCCGTACAGAAACAGATGGTGGCGTCCTT
CAGACCTCTCATACTGTTCCACAATGGTGTAGTCTTCATTGTGGGATGTGATATCCAGCTTGGTGTCCAC
ATAGTAATAGCCGGGCAGCTGCACTGGTTTCTTGGCCATGTAGATGGTTTTGAACTCCACCAGGTAGTGG
CCGCCGTCTTTCAGCTTCAGGGCCTGGTGGATTTCGCCCTTCAGCACTCCGTCTCTAGGATACAGCCGTT
CAGTGCTGGCCTCCCACCCCATTGTTTTCTTCTGCATCACGGGCCCATCGGGTGGAAAATTGGTGCCGCG
CATTTTGACTTTGTAGATCAGAGTGCCATCCTGCAGAGAGGAGTCCTGTGTCACGGTCACCAGGCCTCCA
TCTTCAAAATTCATCACTCTCTCCCACTTAAAGCCCTCTGGGAAAGACAGTTTCTTGTAATCAGGAATGT
CAGCGGGATGCTTGACATAGGCCTTACTTCCGTACATAAACTGAGGAGACAGGATATCCCAAGCGAAAGG
CAGTGGTCCTCCCTTGGTCACTTTCAGCTTGGCAGTCTGTGTGCCCTCGTAAGGCCTCCCTTCGCCCTCT
CCTTCAATCTCAAATTCGTGCCCATTCATGCTGCCCTCCATGCGCACCTTAAACCTCATGAACTCTTTGA
TCACAGCCATATTGTTATCCTCGCTTGAGGCGGTTCCACTAGACCCTGAGCCGGTACTTCCAGTCCCATG
GCCCAGGAACAGATGGTGTCTCCCCTCGCTCCGTTCATACTGCTCCACAATAGTGTAGTCCTCGTTGTGT
GAAGTGATATCCAGTTTTGTGTCCACGTAATAGTAGCCTGGCAGCTGCACAGGTTTCTTGGCCATGTAGA
TTGTCTTGAACTCCACCAGGTAATGTCCCCCATCTTTCAGCTTCAGAGCCTGGTGGATTTCTCCTTTCAG
CACCCCGTCGCGTGGATACAGCCTTTCGGTGGAGGCCTCCCATCCCATAGTTTTCTTCTGCATCACAGGT
CCATCAGGGGGAAAATTTGTCCCTCTCATTTTCACCTTGTAGATCAGGGTCCCATCCTGCAGGGAGCTGT
CCTGGGTCACAGTCACCAGGCCTCCGTCCTCGAAGTTCATCACTCTTTCCCACTTAAACCCCTCGGGGAA
GCTCAGTTTCTTATAATCGGGAATGTCAGCTGGATGTTTCACATAGGCCTTGGAGCCGTACATAAACTGT
GGGCTCAGGATGTCCCAAGCGAATGGCAGAGGCCCGCCCTTTGTCACTTTCAGCTTGGCTGTCTGGGTGC
CCTCGTAGGGCCGTCCCTCTCCTTCTCCCTCAATTTCGAACTCGTGGCCGTTCATGCTTCCTTCCATTCT
CACCTTAAACCGCATGAACTCTTTGATCACTTCCTCGCCCTTACTCACTGCTACTACCGGTGCCGCCACT
GTGTCCTCGTCCTCCTCCTCCACGAACTCTTCCACTTCCACCTCCTCGCCTCCGATCTCCATCTTGGTGG
TCTTCCGGATGTCGCCGTGGATCAGGATGTGCTCGTGGATCTTGATCCTCAGGTGGTGGGCCAGGAAGGT
CCAAAACTCCTTGGCGATGATGTCGCAGATGCTGTGGCCGATGCTGTTGGCGTAAGGGCTCAGCTTCAGC
AGTCCTTCTGGTCCCACTGCCCAGAGGATTGGGTAGCTGCCCCAAGAGGCGAAGTAAGCGTAGGCCATCA
GCTTCACGACCATGCGGCAATGGCCTTTAGGCACGCTGTGGTTGGCTTCCACGTAGCACTTGGCGGCCTG
GAAGTACATGTAGCCGCCGTAGATGCAAGACACGATATACAGCAGCCACTTGAGCCAATCGGTAGCCAGT
CCTGCGGCCATGCCGAACACGATCATTCCCACGCAAGACACGATCAGGCCCATGGTCCGCTTGCTGTAGT
CGTTCTTCAGGCCGCTCAGGTTGCTCAGTCTGATCAGGATCACGGGGCAAGACAGCAGCCACTCGAAGTA
GCGCAGGCAATAGGCGTGGTTGCCGGTAGACAGGTACACTGTGGCGGGGCTGCTGAACTCCTTGAAGATC
TCCAGGGTCACGAACAGCACCTCGACGCAACAGACGTAGACCTCCTCCCAACCGCAAGTGGCCTTCCAGG
CGCTGAAGCCGTAGAATGTCAGCAGGGCGATGGCGATGCTGAAAGCAATCCACTGGCAGACCTGGGCGCC
GATCTTTTCTCCTGGTGTGCCTCTGCTGTGCAGCCAAGCCTGCTTCTTCTCCACTCCCACGACCAGGTAG
CCGCCTGTGGCCTCCACGAAGCAATATCCGTATCCGGCGTCGCTCAGTCCGTAAGAAGGGTCACACCACC
ACTCGGTGCTGAAGCACTCGCCTGTAGGTGTCATTCCTCCACAGCCCATGTCCTCGTGGTGGTAGGGGTT
AGGCCAAGGGTTGATGCCTCCGGCGGCAAACAGAGATCTGGTGGCGCTGCTGATCAGCTCAGCCATGGTG
GCAGCCTGCTTTTTTGTACAAACTTGTCTGGTCCCACCTGGCCATTTATGCCCTGGTCGGGGGTAATCAC
ATTTGTCTAGCGGGGTAATCACATTTGTCTAGCGCGGGTAATCACATTTGTCTAGCGGGGGTAATCACAT
TTGTCTAGCGGGGGGTAATCACATTTGTCTAGCGGGGTAATCACATTTGTCTAGCGCGGGTAATCACATT
TGTCTAGCGGGGGTAATCACATTTGTCTAGCGGAAGCTAATACGCGTTCAACTTTTCTATACAAAGTTGT
CTAGAAGGAACCCCTAGTGATGGAGTTGGCCACTCCCTCTCTGCGCGCTCGCTCGCTCACTGAGGCCGGG
CGACCAAAGGTCGCCCGACGCCCGGGCTTTGCCCGGGCGGCCTCAGTGAGCGAGCGAGCGCGCAGCTGCC
TGCAGGACATGTGAGCAAAAGGCCAGCAAAAGGCCAGGAACCGTAAAAAGGCCGCGTTGCTGGCGTTTTT
CCATAGGCTCCGCCCCCCTGACGAGCATCACAAAAATCGACGCTCAAGTCAGAGGTGGCGAAACCCGACA
GGACTATAAAGATACCAGGCGTTTCCCCCTGGAAGCTCCCTCGTGCGCTCTCCTGTTCCGACCCTGCCGC
TTACCGGATACCTGTCCGCCTTTCTCCCTTCGGGAAGCGTGGCGCTTTCTCATAGCTCACGCTGTAGGTA
TCTCAGTTCGGTGTAGGTCGTTCGCTCCAAGCTGGGCTGTGTGCACGAACCCCCCGTTCAGCCCGACCGC
TGCGCCTTATCCGGTAACTATCGTCTTGAGTCCAACCCGGTAAGACACGACTTATCGCCACTGGCAGCAG
CCACTGGTAACAGGATTAGCAGAGCGAGGTATGTAGGCGGTG
Features (pLannotate 1.2.2; 16 found; start..end, strand, type, name):
    365..1225    -  CDS            AmpR: β-lactamase; bla; confers resistance to ampicillin, carbenicillin, and related antibiotics
   1226..1330    -  promoter       AmpR promoter: bla
   1425..1460    +  CDS            rop (fragment): Rop protein, which maintains plasmids at low copy number; rop
   1562..1611    +  misc_feature   bom (fragment): basis of mobility region from pBR322
   1612..2067    -  rep_origin     f1 ori (sequence partly withheld): f1 bacteriophage origin of replication; arrow indicates direction of (+) strand synthesis
   2086..2137    +  misc_feature   bom (fragment): basis of mobility region from pBR322
   2142..2282    -  repeat_region  AAV2 ITR: inverted terminal repeat of adeno-associated virus serotype 2 inverted
   2386..2497    -  polyA_signal   bGH poly(A) signal: bovine growth hormone polyadenylation signal
   2533..3121    -  misc_feature   WPRE: woodchuck hepatitis virus posttranscriptional regulatory element
   3132..3152    +  protein_bind   attB2: mutant version of attB; core recombination site for the Gateway® BP reaction BP Clonase™
   3159..4583    -  CDS            tdTomato: tdTomato is a basic (constitutively fluorescent) orange fluorescent protein published in 2004, derived from Discosoma sp.. It is reported to be a somewhat slowly-maturing tandem dimer with low acid sensitivity.
   4602..5651    -  CDS            ChrimsonR: red light-drivable channelrhodopsin from Chlamydomonas noctigama (Klapoetke et al., 2014) K176R mutant with accelerated closing kinetics
   5658..5682    -  protein_bind   attB1: mutant version of attB; recombination site for the Gateway® BP reaction BP Clonase™
   5914..5934    -  protein_bind   attB4: mutant version of attB; core recombination site for the Gateway® BP reaction BP Clonase™
   5941..6081    +  repeat_region  AAV2 ITR: inverted terminal repeat of adeno-associated virus serotype 2 inverted
   6143..194     -  rep_origin     ori (across the origin): high-copy-number ColE1/pMB1/pBR322/pUC origin of replication
