>Addgene plasmid #192587 | PRS_8-ChrimsonR-tdTomato | analyzer sequence | sequence record 373152
ATGGCTGAGCTGATCAGCAGCGCCACCAGATCTCTGTTTGCCGCCGGAGGCATCAACCCTTGGCCTAACC
CCTACCACCACGAGGACATGGGCTGTGGAGGAATGACACCTACAGGCGAGTGCTTCAGCACCGAGTGGTG
GTGTGACCCTTCTTACGGACTGAGCGACGCCGGATACGGATATTGCTTCGTGGAGGCCACAGGCGGCTAC
CTGGTCGTGGGAGTGGAGAAGAAGCAGGCTTGGCTGCACAGCAGAGGCACACCAGGAGAAAAGATCGGCG
CCCAGGTCTGCCAGTGGATTGCTTTCAGCATCGCCATCGCCCTGCTGACATTCTACGGCTTCAGCGCCTG
GAAGGCCACTTGCGGTTGGGAGGAGGTCTACGTCTGTTGCGTCGAGGTGCTGTTCGTGACCCTGGAGATC
TTCAAGGAGTTCAGCAGCCCCGCCACAGTGTACCTGTCTACCGGCAACCACGCCTATTGCCTGCGCTACT
TCGAGTGGCTGCTGTCTTGCCCCGTGATCCTGATCAGACTGAGCAACCTGAGCGGCCTGAAGAACGACTA
CAGCAAGCGGACCATGGGCCTGATCGTGTCTTGCGTGGGAATGATCGTGTTCGGCATGGCCGCAGGACTG
GCTACCGATTGGCTCAAGTGGCTGCTGTATATCGTGTCTTGCATCTACGGCGGCTACATGTACTTCCAGG
CCGCCAAGTGCTACGTGGAAGCCAACCACAGCGTGCCTAAAGGCCATTGCCGCATGGTCGTGAAGCTGAT
GGCCTACGCTTACTTCGCCTCTTGGGGCAGCTACCCAATCCTCTGGGCAGTGGGACCAGAAGGACTGCTG
AAGCTGAGCCCTTACGCCAACAGCATCGGCCACAGCATCTGCGACATCATCGCCAAGGAGTTTTGGACCT
TCCTGGCCCACCACCTGAGGATCAAGATCCACGAGCACATCCTGATCCACGGCGACATCCGGAAGACCAC
CAAGATGGAGATCGGAGGCGAGGAGGTGGAAGTGGAAGAGTTCGTGGAGGAGGAGGACGAGGACACAGTG
GCGGCACCGGTAGTAGCAGTGAGTAAGGGCGAGGAAGTGATCAAAGAGTTCATGCGGTTTAAGGTGAGAA
TGGAAGGAAGCATGAACGGCCACGAGTTCGAAATTGAGGGAGAAGGAGAGGGACGGCCCTACGAGGGCAC
CCAGACAGCCAAGCTGAAAGTGACAAAGGGCGGGCCTCTGCCATTCGCTTGGGACATCCTGAGCCCACAG
TTTATGTACGGCTCCAAGGCCTATGTGAAACATCCAGCTGACATTCCCGATTATAAGAAACTGAGCTTCC
CCGAGGGGTTTAAGTGGGAAAGAGTGATGAACTTCGAGGACGGAGGCCTGGTGACTGTGACCCAGGACAG
CTCCCTGCAGGATGGGACCCTGATCTACAAGGTGAAAATGAGAGGGACAAATTTTCCCCCTGATGGACCT
GTGATGCAGAAGAAAACTATGGGATGGGAGGCCTCCACCGAAAGGCTGTATCCACGCGACGGGGTGCTGA
AAGGAGAAATCCACCAGGCTCTGAAGCTGAAAGATGGGGGACATTACCTGGTGGAGTTCAAGACAATCTA
CATGGCCAAGAAACCTGTGCAGCTGCCAGGCTACTATTACGTGGACACAAAACTGGATATCACTTCACAC
AACGAGGACTACACTATTGTGGAGCAGTATGAACGGAGCGAGGGGAGACACCATCTGTTCCTGGGCCATG
GGACTGGAAGTACCGGCTCAGGGTCTAGTGGAACCGCCTCAAGCGAGGATAACAATATGGCTGTGATCAA
AGAGTTCATGAGGTTTAAGGTGCGCATGGAGGGCAGCATGAATGGGCACGAATTTGAGATTGAAGGAGAG
GGCGAAGGGAGGCCTTACGAGGGCACACAGACTGCCAAGCTGAAAGTGACCAAGGGAGGACCACTGCCTT
TCGCTTGGGATATCCTGTCTCCTCAGTTTATGTACGGAAGTAAGGCCTATGTCAAGCATCCCGCTGACAT
TCCTGATTACAAGAAACTGTCTTTCCCAGAGGGCTTTAAGTGGGAGAGAGTGATGAATTTTGAAGATGGA
GGCCTGGTGACCGTGACACAGGACTCCTCTCTGCAGGATGGCACTCTGATCTACAAAGTCAAAATGCGCG
GCACCAATTTTCCACCCGATGGGCCCGTGATGCAGAAGAAAACAATGGGGTGGGAGGCCAGCACTGAACG
GCTGTATCCTAGAGACGGAGTGCTGAAGGGCGAAATCCACCAGGCCCTGAAGCTGAAAGACGGCGGCCAC
TACCTGGTGGAGTTCAAAACCATCTACATGGCCAAGAAACCAGTGCAGCTGCCCGGCTATTACTATGTGG
ACACCAAGCTGGATATCACATCCCACAATGAAGACTACACCATTGTGGAACAGTATGAGAGGTCTGAAGG
ACGCCACCATCTGTTTCTGTACGGCATGGATGAGCTGTATAAGTAA
Features (pLannotate 1.2.2; 2 found; start..end, strand, type, name):
      1..1050    +  CDS            ChrimsonR: red light-drivable channelrhodopsin from Chlamydomonas noctigama (Klapoetke et al., 2014) K176R mutant with accelerated closing kinetics
   1069..2493    +  CDS            tdTomato: tdTomato is a basic (constitutively fluorescent) orange fluorescent protein published in 2004, derived from Discosoma sp.. It is reported to be a somewhat slowly-maturing tandem dimer with low acid sensitivity.
