>Addgene plasmid #192587 | PRS_8-ChrimsonR-tdTomato Sequencing Result | analyzer sequence | sequence record 379279
GTCCTGCAGGCAGCTGCGCGCTCGCTCGCTCACTGAGGCCGCCCGGGCGTCGGGCGACCTTTGGTCGCCC
GGCCTCAGTGAGCGAGCGAGCGCGCAGAGAGGGAGTGGCCAACTCCATCACTAGGGGTTCCTGCGGCCGC
ACGCGTTTAATTAAAAACGCGTATTAGCTTCCGCTAGACAAATGTGATTACCCCCGCTAGACAAATGTGA
TTACCCGCGCTAGACAAATGTGATTACCCCGCTAGACAAATGTGATTACCCCCCGCTAGACAAATGTGAT
TACCCCCGCTAGACAAATGTGATTACCCGCGCTAGACAAATGTGATTACCCCGCTAGACAAATGTGATTA
CCCCCGACCAGGGCATAAATGGCCAGGTGGGACCAGAGATCTAGGCCGCGCCGCCACCATGGCTGAGCTG
ATCAGCAGCGCCACCAGATCTCTGTTTGCCGCCGGAGGCATCAACCCTTGGCCTAACCCCTACCACCACG
AGGACATGGGCTGTGGAGGAATGACACCTACAGGCGAGTGCTTCAGCACCGAGTGGTGGTGTGACCCTTC
TTACGGACTGAGCGACGCCGGATACGGATATTGCTTCGTGGAGGCCACAGGCGGCTACCTGGTCGTGGGA
GTGGAGAAGAAGCAGGCTTGGCTGCACAGCAGAGGCACACCAGGAGAAAAGATCGGCGCCCAGGTCTGCC
AGTGGATTGCTTTCAGCATCGCCATCGCCCTGCTGACATTCTACGGCTTCAGCGCCTGGAAGGCCACTTG
CGGTTGGGAGGAGGTCTACGTCTGTTGCGTCGAGGTGCTGTTCGTGACCCTGGAGATCTTCAAGGAGTTC
AGCAGCCCCGCCACAGTGTACCTGTCTACCGGCAACCACGCCTATTGCCTGCGCTACTTCGAGTGGCTGC
TGTCTTGCCCCGTGATCCTGATCAGACTGAGCAACCTGAGCGGCCTGAAGAACGACTACAGCAAGCGGAC
CATGGGCCTGATCGTGTCTTGCGTGGGAATGATCGTGTTCGGCATGGCCGCAGGACTGGCTACCGATTGG
CTCAAGTGGCTGCTGTATATCGTGTCTTGCATCTACGGCGGCTACATGTACTTCCAGGCCGCCAAGTGCT
ACGTGGAAGCCAACCACAGCGTGCCTAAAGGCCATTGCCGCATGGTCGTGAAGCTGATGGCCTACGCTTA
CTTCGCCTCTTGGGGCAGCTACCCAATCCTCTGGGCAGTGGGACCAGAAGGACTGCTGAAGCTGAGCCCT
TACGCCAACAGCATCGGCCACAGCATCTGCGACATCATCGCCAAGGAGTTTTGGACCTTCCTGGCCCACC
ACCTGAGGATCAAGATCCACGAGCACATCCTGATCCACGGCGACATCCGGAAGACCACCAAGATGGAGAT
CGGAGGCGAGGAGGTGGAAGTGGAAGAGTTCGTGGAGGAGGAGGACGAGGACACAGTGGCGGCACCGGTA
GTAGCAGTGAGTAAGGGCGAGGAAGTGATCAAAGAGTTCATGCGGTTTAAGGTGAGAATGGAAGGAAGCA
TGAACGGCCACGAGTTCGAAATTGAGGGAGAAGGAGAGGGACGGCCCTACGAGGGCACCCAGACAGCCAA
GCTGAAAGTGACAAAGGGCGGGCCTCTGCCATTCGCTTGGGACATCCTGAGCCCACAGTTTATGTACGGC
TCCAAGGCCTATGTGAAACATCCAGCTGACATTCCCGATTATAAGAAACTGAGCTTCCCCGAGGGGTTTA
AGTGGGAAAGAGTGATGAACTTCGAGGACGGAGGCCTGGTGACTGTGACCCAGGACAGCTCCCTGCAGGA
TGGGACCCTGATCTACAAGGTGAAAATGAGAGGGACAAATTTTCCCCCTGATGGACCTGTGATGCAGAAG
AAAACTATGGGATGGGAGGCCTCCACCGAAAGGCTGTATCCACGCGACGGGGTGCTGAAAGGAGAAATCC
ACCAGGCTCTGAAGCTGAAAGATGGGGGACATTACCTGGTGGAGTTCAAGACAATCTACATGGCCAAGAA
ACCTGTGCAGCTGCCAGGCTACTATTACGTGGACACAAAACTGGATATCACTTCACACAACGAGGACTAC
ACTATTGTGGAGCAGTATGAACGGAGCGAGGGGAGACACCATCTGTTCCTGGGCCATGGGACTGGAAGTA
CCGGCTCAGGGTCTAGTGGAACCGCCTCAAGCGAGGATAACAATATGGCTGTGATCAAAGAGTTCATGAG
GTTTAAGGTGCGCATGGAGGGCAGCATGAATGGGCACGAATTTGAGATTGAAGGAGAGGGCGAAGGGAGG
CCTTACGAGGGCACACAGACTGCCAAGCTGAAAGTGACCAAGGGAGGACCACTGCCTTTCGCTTGGGATA
TCCTGTCTCCTCAGTTTATGTACGGAAGTAAGGCCTATGTCAAGCATCCCGCTGACATTCCTGATTACAA
GAAACTGTCTTTCCCAGAGGGCTTTAAGTGGGAGAGAGTGATGAATTTTGAAGATGGAGGCCTGGTGACC
GTGACACAGGACTCCTCTCTGCAGGATGGCACTCTGATCTACAAAGTCAAAATGCGCGGCACCAATTTTC
CACCCGATGGGCCCGTGATGCAGAAGAAAACAATGGGGTGGGAGGCCAGCACTGAACGGCTGTATCCTAG
AGACGGAGTGCTGAAGGGCGAAATCCACCAGGCCCTGAAGCTGAAAGACGGCGGCCACTACCTGGTGGAG
TTCAAAACCATCTACATGGCCAAGAAACCAGTGCAGCTGCCCGGCTATTACTATGTGGACACCAAGCTGG
ATATCACATCCCACAATGAAGACTACACCATTGTGGAACAGTATGAGAGGTCTGAAGGACGCCACCATCT
GTTTCTGTACGGCATGGATGAGCTGTATAAGTAATGAGCTAGATCAAGCTTATCGATAATCAACCTCTGG
ATTACAAAATTTGTGAAAGATTGACTGGTATTCTTAACTATGTTGCTCCTTTTACGCTATGTGGATACGC
TGCTTTAATGCCTTTGTATCATGCTATTGCTTCCCGTATGGCTTTCATTTTCTCCTCCTTGTATAAATCC
TGGTTGCTGTCTCTTTATGAGGAGTTGTGGCCCGTTGTCAGGCAACGTGGCGTGGTGTGCACTGTGTTTG
CTGACGCAACCCCCACTGGTTGGGGCATTGCCACCACCTGTCAGCTCCTTTCCGGGACTTTCGCTTTCCC
CCTCCCTATTGCCACGGCGGAACTCATCGCCGCCTGCCTTGCCCGCTGCTGGACAGGGGCTCGGCTGTTG
GGCACTGACAATTCCGTGGTGTTGTCGGGGAAATCATCGTCCTTTCCTTGGCTGCTCGCCTATGTTGCCA
CCTGGATTCTGCGCGGGACGTCCTTCTGCTACGTCCCTTCGGCCCTCAATCCAGCGGACCTTCCTTCCCG
CGGCCTGCTGCCGGCTCTGCGGCCTCTTCCGCGTCTTCGCCTTCGCCCTCAGACGAGTCGGATCTCCCTT
TGGGCCGCCTCCCCGCATCGATACCGAGCGCTGCTCGAGAGATCTGTGATAGCGGCCATCAAGCTGGCCG
CGACTCTAGATCATAATCAGCCATACCACATTTGTAGAGGTTTTACTTGCTTTAAAAAACCTCCCACACC
TCCCCCTGAACCTGAAACATAAAATGAATGCAATTGTTGTTGTTAACTTGTTTATTGCAGCTTATAATGG
TTACAAATAAAGCAATAGCATCACAAATTTCACAAATAAAGCATTTTTTTCACTGCATTCTAGTTGTGGT
TTGTCCAAACTCATCAATGTATCAGCTTATCGATACCGCATGCACGTGCGGACCGAGCGGCCGCAGGAAC
CCCTAGTGATGGAGTTGGCCACTCCCTCTCTGCGCGCTCGCTCGCTCACTGAGGCCGGGCGACCAAAGGT
CGCCCGACGCCCGGGCTTTGCCCGGGCGGCCTCAGTGAGCGAGCGAGCGCGCAGCTGCCTGCAGGGGCGC
CTGATGCGGTATTTTCTCCTTACGCATCTGTGCGGTATTTCACACCGCATA
[95 nt withheld, positions 4042-4136]
T
[46 nt withheld, positions 4138-4183]
C
[141 nt withheld, positions 4185-4325]
CCTTTGACGTTGGAGTCCACGTTCTTT
[37 nt withheld, positions 4353-4389]
ACTCTATCTCGGGCTATTCTTTTGATTTATAAGGGATTTTGCCGATTTCGGTCTATTGGTTAAAAAATGA
GCTGATTTAACAAAAATTTAACGCGAATTTTAACAAAATATTAACGTTTACAATTTTATGGTGCACTCTC
AGTACAATCTGCTCTGATGCCGCATAGTTAAGCCAGCCCCGACACCCGCCAACACCCGCTGACGCGCCCT
GACGGGCTTGTCTGCTCCCGGCATCCGCTTACAGACAAGCTGTGACCGTCTCCGGGAGCTGCATGTGTCA
GAGGTTTTCACCGTCATCACCGAAACGCGCGAGACGAAAGGGCCTCGTGATACGCCTATTTTTATAGGTT
AATGTCATGATAATAATGGTTTCTTAGACGTCAGGTGGCACTTTTCGGGGAAATGTGCGCGGAACCCCTA
TTTGTTTATTTTTCTAAATACATTCAAATATGTATCCGCTCATGAGACAATAACCCTGATAAATGCTTCA
ATAATATTGAAAAAGGAAGAGTATGAGTATTCAACATTTCCGTGTCGCCCTTATTCCCTTTTTTGCGGCA
TTTTGCCTTCCTGTTTTTGCTCACCCAGAAACGCTGGTGAAAGTAAAAGATGCTGAAGATCAGTTGGGTG
CACGAGTGGGTTACATCGAACTGGATCTCAACAGCGGTAAGATCCTTGAGAGTTTTCGCCCCGAAGAACG
TTTTCCAATGATGAGCACTTTTAAAGTTCTGCTATGTGGCGCGGTATTATCCCGTATTGACGCCGGGCAA
GAGCAACTCGGTCGCCGCATACACTATTCTCAGAATGACTTGGTTGAGTACTCACCAGTCACAGAAAAGC
ATCTTACGGATGGCATGACAGTAAGAGAATTATGCAGTGCTGCCATAACCATGAGTGATAACACTGCGGC
CAACTTACTTCTGACAACGATCGGAGGACCGAAGGAGCTAACCGCTTTTTTGCACAACATGGGGGATCAT
GTAACTCGCCTTGATCGTTGGGAACCGGAGCTGAATGAAGCCATACCAAACGACGAGCGTGACACCACGA
TGCCTGTAGCAATGGCAACAACGTTGCGCAAACTATTAACTGGCGAACTACTTACTCTAGCTTCCCGGCA
ACAATTAATAGACTGGATGGAGGCGGATAAAGTTGCAGGACCACTTCTGCGCTCGGCCCTTCCGGCTGGC
TGGTTTATTGCTGATAAATCTGGAGCCGGTGAGCGTGGGTCTCGCGGTATCATTGCAGCACTGGGGCCAG
ATGGTAAGCCCTCCCGTATCGTAGTTATCTACACGACGGGGAGTCAGGCAACTATGGATGAACGAAATAG
ACAGATCGCTGAGATAGGTGCCTCACTGATTAAGCATTGGTAACTGTCAGACCAAGTTTACTCATATATA
CTTTAGATTGATTTAAAACTTCATTTTTAATTTAAAAGGATCTAGGTGAAGATCCTTTTTGATAATCTCA
TGACCAAAATCCCTTAACGTGAGTTTTCGTTCCACTGAGCGTCAGACCCCGTAGAAAAGATCAAAGGATC
TTCTTGAGATCCTTTTTTTCTGCGCGTAATCTGCTGCTTGCAAACAAAAAAACCACCGCTACCAGCGGTG
GTTTGTTTGCCGGATCAAGAGCTACCAACTCTTTTTCCGAAGGTAACTGGCTTCAGCAGAGCGCAGATAC
CAAATACTGTTCTTCTAGTGTAGCCGTAGTTAGGCCACCACTTCAAGAACTCTGTAGCACCGCCTACATA
CCTCGCTCTGCTAATCCTGTTACCAGTGGCTGCTGCCAGTGGCGATAAGTCGTGTCTTACCGGGTTGGAC
TCAAGACGATAGTTACCGGATAAGGCGCAGCGGTCGGGCTGAACGGGGGGTTCGTGCACACAGCCCAGCT
TGGAGCGAACGACCTACACCGAACTGAGATACCTACAGCGTGAGCTATGAGAAAGCGCCACGCTTCCCGA
AGGGAGAAAGGCGGACAGGTATCCGGTAAGCGGCAGGGTCGGAACAGGAGAGCGCACGAGGGAGCTTCCA
GGGGGAAACGCCTGGTATCTTTATAGTCCTGTCGGGTTTCGCCACCTCTGACTTGAGCGTCGATTTTTGT
GATGCTCGTCAGGGGGGCGGAGCCTATGGAAAAACGCCAGCAACGCGGCCTTTTTACGGTTCCTGGCCTT
TTGCTGGCCTTTTGCTCACAT
Features (pLannotate 1.2.2; 15 found; start..end, strand, type, name):
     14..41      +  repeat_region  AAV2 ITR (fragment): inverted terminal repeat of adeno-associated virus serotype 2 inverted
     70..97      +  repeat_region  AAV2 ITR (fragment): inverted terminal repeat of adeno-associated virus serotype 2 inverted
    409..1458    +  CDS            ChrimsonR: red light-drivable channelrhodopsin from Chlamydomonas noctigama (Klapoetke et al., 2014) K176R mutant with accelerated closing kinetics
   1477..2901    +  CDS            tdTomato: tdTomato is a basic (constitutively fluorescent) orange fluorescent protein published in 2004, derived from Discosoma sp.. It is reported to be a somewhat slowly-maturing tandem dimer with low acid sensitivity.
   2928..3516    +  misc_feature   WPRE: woodchuck hepatitis virus posttranscriptional regulatory element
   3579..3662    +  CDS            large T antigen (fragment): large T antigen from SV40 (simian virus 40)
   3685..3766    +  polyA_signal   SV40 poly(A) signal: SV40 polyadenylation signal
   3845..3985    +  repeat_region  AAV2 ITR: inverted terminal repeat of adeno-associated virus serotype 2 inverted
   3990..4041    -  misc_feature   bom (fragment): basis of mobility region from pBR322
   4060..4515    +  rep_origin     f1 ori (sequence partly withheld): f1 bacteriophage origin of replication; arrow indicates direction of (+) strand synthesis
   4516..4565    -  misc_feature   bom (fragment): basis of mobility region from pBR322
   4667..4702    -  CDS            rop (fragment): Rop protein, which maintains plasmids at low copy number; rop
   4797..4901    +  promoter       AmpR promoter: bla
   4902..5762    +  CDS            AmpR: β-lactamase; bla; confers resistance to ampicillin, carbenicillin, and related antibiotics
   5933..6521    +  rep_origin     ori: high-copy-number ColE1/pMB1/pBR322/pUC origin of replication
