>Addgene plasmid #192587 | PRS_8-ChrimsonR-tdTomato | analyzer sequence | sequence record 468186
CCTGCAGGCAGCTGCGCGCTCGCTCGCTCACTGAGGCCGCCCGGGCAAAGCCCGGGCGTCGGGCGACCTT
TGGTCGCCCGGCCTCAGTGAGCGAGCGAGCGCGCAGAGAGGGAGTGGCCAACTCCATCACTAGGGGTTCC
TGCGGCCGCACGCGTTTAATTAAAAACGCGTATTAGCTTCCGCTAGACAAATGTGATTACCCCCGCTAGA
CAAATGTGATTACCCGCGCTAGACAAATGTGATTACCCCGCTAGACAAATGTGATTACCCCCCGCTAGAC
AAATGTGATTACCCCCGCTAGACAAATGTGATTACCCGCGCTAGACAAATGTGATTACCCCGCTAGACAA
ATGTGATTACCCCCGACCAGGGCATAAATGGCCAGGTGGGACCAGAGATATCGCTAGCAAGGATCCGCCA
CCATGGCTGAGCTGATCAGCAGCGCCACCAGATCTCTGTTTGCCGCCGGAGGCATCAACCCTTGGCCTAA
CCCCTACCACCACGAGGACATGGGCTGTGGAGGAATGACACCTACAGGCGAGTGCTTCAGCACCGAGTGG
TGGTGTGACCCTTCTTACGGACTGAGCGACGCCGGATACGGATATTGCTTCGTGGAGGCCACAGGCGGCT
ACCTGGTCGTGGGAGTGGAGAAGAAGCAGGCTTGGCTGCACAGCAGAGGCACACCAGGAGAAAAGATCGG
CGCCCAGGTCTGCCAGTGGATTGCTTTCAGCATCGCCATCGCCCTGCTGACATTCTACGGCTTCAGCGCC
TGGAAGGCCACTTGCGGTTGGGAGGAGGTCTACGTCTGTTGCGTCGAGGTGCTGTTCGTGACCCTGGAGA
TCTTCAAGGAGTTCAGCAGCCCCGCCACAGTGTACCTGTCTACCGGCAACCACGCCTATTGCCTGCGCTA
CTTCGAGTGGCTGCTGTCTTGCCCCGTGATCCTGATCAGACTGAGCAACCTGAGCGGCCTGAAGAACGAC
TACAGCAAGCGGACCATGGGCCTGATCGTGTCTTGCGTGGGAATGATCGTGTTCGGCATGGCCGCAGGAC
TGGCTACCGATTGGCTCAAGTGGCTGCTGTATATCGTGTCTTGCATCTACGGCGGCTACATGTACTTCCA
GGCCGCCAAGTGCTACGTGGAAGCCAACCACAGCGTGCCTAAAGGCCATTGCCGCATGGTCGTGAAGCTG
ATGGCCTACGCTTACTTCGCCTCTTGGGGCAGCTACCCAATCCTCTGGGCAGTGGGACCAGAAGGACTGC
TGAAGCTGAGCCCTTACGCCAACAGCATCGGCCACAGCATCTGCGACATCATCGCCAAGGAGTTTTGGAC
CTTCCTGGCCCACCACCTGAGGATCAAGATCCACGAGCACATCCTGATCCACGGCGACATCCGGAAGACC
ACCAAGATGGAGATCGGAGGCGAGGAGGTGGAAGTGGAAGAGTTCGTGGAGGAGGAGGACGAGGACACAG
TGGCGGCACCGGTAGTAGCAGTGAGTAAGGGCGAGGAAGTGATCAAAGAGTTCATGCGGTTTAAGGTGAG
AATGGAAGGAAGCATGAACGGCCACGAGTTCGAAATTGAGGGAGAAGGAGAGGGACGGCCCTACGAGGGC
ACCCAGACAGCCAAGCTGAAAGTGACAAAGGGCGGGCCTCTGCCATTCGCTTGGGACATCCTGAGCCCAC
AGTTTATGTACGGCTCCAAGGCCTATGTGAAACATCCAGCTGACATTCCCGATTATAAGAAACTGAGCTT
CCCCGAGGGGTTTAAGTGGGAAAGAGTGATGAACTTCGAGGACGGAGGCCTGGTGACTGTGACCCAGGAC
AGCTCCCTGCAGGATGGGACCCTGATCTACAAGGTGAAAATGAGAGGGACAAATTTTCCCCCTGATGGAC
CTGTGATGCAGAAGAAAACTATGGGATGGGAGGCCTCCACCGAAAGGCTGTATCCACGCGACGGGGTGCT
GAAAGGAGAAATCCACCAGGCTCTGAAGCTGAAAGATGGGGGACATTACCTGGTGGAGTTCAAGACAATC
TACATGGCCAAGAAACCTGTGCAGCTGCCAGGCTACTATTACGTGGACACAAAACTGGATATCACTTCAC
ACAACGAGGACTACACTATTGTGGAGCAGTATGAACGGAGCGAGGGGAGACACCATCTGTTCCTGGGCCA
TGGGACTGGAAGTACCGGCTCAGGGTCTAGTGGAACCGCCTCAAGCGAGGATAACAATATGGCTGTGATC
AAAGAGTTCATGAGGTTTAAGGTGCGCATGGAGGGCAGCATGAATGGGCACGAATTTGAGATTGAAGGAG
AGGGCGAAGGGAGGCCTTACGAGGGCACACAGACTGCCAAGCTGAAAGTGACCAAGGGAGGACCACTGCC
TTTCGCTTGGGATATCCTGTCTCCTCAGTTTATGTACGGAAGTAAGGCCTATGTCAAGCATCCCGCTGAC
ATTCCTGATTACAAGAAACTGTCTTTCCCAGAGGGCTTTAAGTGGGAGAGAGTGATGAATTTTGAAGATG
GAGGCCTGGTGACCGTGACACAGGACTCCTCTCTGCAGGATGGCACTCTGATCTACAAAGTCAAAATGCG
CGGCACCAATTTTCCACCCGATGGGCCCGTGATGCAGAAGAAAACAATGGGGTGGGAGGCCAGCACTGAA
CGGCTGTATCCTAGAGACGGAGTGCTGAAGGGCGAAATCCACCAGGCCCTGAAGCTGAAAGACGGCGGCC
ACTACCTGGTGGAGTTCAAAACCATCTACATGGCCAAGAAACCAGTGCAGCTGCCCGGCTATTACTATGT
GGACACCAAGCTGGATATCACATCCCACAATGAAGACTACACCATTGTGGAACAGTATGAGAGGTCTGAA
GGACGCCACCATCTGTTTCTGTACGGCATGGATGAGCTGTATAAGTAAGAATTCGATATCAAGCTTATCG
ATAATCAACCTCTGGATTACAAAATTTGTGAAAGATTGACTGGTATTCTTAACTATGTTGCTCCTTTTAC
GCTATGTGGATACGCTGCTTTAATGCCTTTGTATCATGCTATTGCTTCCCGTATGGCTTTCATTTTCTCC
TCCTTGTATAAATCCTGGTTGCTGTCTCTTTATGAGGAGTTGTGGCCCGTTGTCAGGCAACGTGGCGTGG
TGTGCACTGTGTTTGCTGACGCAACCCCCACTGGTTGGGGCATTGCCACCACCTGTCAGCTCCTTTCCGG
GACTTTCGCTTTCCCCCTCCCTATTGCCACGGCGGAACTCATCGCCGCCTGCCTTGCCCGCTGCTGGACA
GGGGCTCGGCTGTTGGGCACTGACAATTCCGTGGTGTTGTCGGGGAAATCATCGTCCTTTCCTTGGCTGC
TCGCCTATGTTGCCACCTGGATTCTGCGCGGGACGTCCTTCTGCTACGTCCCTTCGGCCCTCAATCCAGC
GGACCTTCCTTCCCGCGGCCTGCTGCCGGCTCTGCGGCCTCTTCCGCGTCTTCGCCTTCGCCCTCAGACG
AGTCGGATCTCCCTTTGGGCCGCCTCCCCGCATCGATACCGAGCGCTGCTCGAGAGATCTGTGATAGCGG
CCATCAAGCTGGCCGCGACTCTAGATCATAATCAGCCATACCACATTTGTAGAGGTTTTACTTGCTTTAA
AAAACCTCCCACACCTCCCCCTGAACCTGAAACATAAAATGAATGCAATTGTTGTTGTTAACTTGTTTAT
TGCAGCTTATAATGGTTACAAATAAAGCAATAGCATCACAAATTTCACAAATAAAGCATTTTTTTCACTG
CATTCTAGTTGTGGTTTGTCCAAACTCATCAATGTATCAGCTTATCGATACCGCATGCACGTGCGGACCG
AGCGGCCGCAGGAACCCCTAGTGATGGAGTTGGCCACTCCCTCTCTGCGCGCTCGCTCGCTCACTGAGGC
CGGGCGACCAAAGGTCGCCCGACGCCCGGGCTTTGCCCGGGCGGCCTCAGTGAGCGAGCGAGCGCGCAGC
TGCCTGCAGGGGCGCCTGATGCGGTATTTTCTCCTTACGCATCTGTGCGGTATTTCACACCGCATA
[142 nt withheld, positions 4057-4198]
C
[141 nt withheld, positions 4200-4340]
CCTTTGACGTTGGAGTCCACGTTCTTT
[37 nt withheld, positions 4368-4404]
ACCCTATCTCGGGCTATTCTTTTGATTTATAAGGGATTTTGCCGATTTCGGCCTATTGGTTAAAAAATGA
GCTGATTTAACAAAAATTTAACGCGAATTTTAACAAAATATTAACGTTTACAATTTTATGGTGCACTCTC
AGTACAATCTGCTCTGATGCCGCATAGTTAAGCCAGCCCCGACACCCGCCAACACCCGCTGACGCGCCCT
GACGGGCTTGTCTGCTCCCGGCATCCGCTTACAGACAAGCTGTGACCGTCTCCGGGAGCTGCATGTGTCA
GAGGTTTTCACCGTCATCACCGAAACGCGCGAGACGAAAGGGCCTCGTGATACGCCTATTTTTATAGGTT
AATGTCATGATAATAATGGTTTCTTAGACGTCAGGTGGCACTTTTCGGGGAAATGTGCGCGGAACCCCTA
TTTGTTTATTTTTCTAAATACATTCAAATATGTATCCGCTCATGAGACAATAACCCTGATAAATGCTTCA
ATAATATTGAAAAAGGAAGAGTATGAGTATTCAACATTTCCGTGTCGCCCTTATTCCCTTTTTTGCGGCA
TTTTGCCTTCCTGTTTTTGCTCACCCAGAAACGCTGGTGAAAGTAAAAGATGCTGAAGATCAGTTGGGTG
CACGAGTGGGTTACATCGAACTGGATCTCAACAGCGGTAAGATCCTTGAGAGTTTTCGCCCCGAAGAACG
TTTTCCAATGATGAGCACTTTTAAAGTTCTGCTATGTGGCGCGGTATTATCCCGTATTGACGCCGGGCAA
GAGCAACTCGGTCGCCGCATACACTATTCTCAGAATGACTTGGTTGAGTACTCACCAGTCACAGAAAAGC
ATCTTACGGATGGCATGACAGTAAGAGAATTATGCAGTGCTGCCATAACCATGAGTGATAACACTGCGGC
CAACTTACTTCTGACAACGATCGGAGGACCGAAGGAGCTAACCGCTTTTTTGCACAACATGGGGGATCAT
GTAACTCGCCTTGATCGTTGGGAACCGGAGCTGAATGAAGCCATACCAAACGACGAGCGTGACACCACGA
TGCCTGTAGCAATGGCAACAACGTTGCGCAAACTATTAACTGGCGAACTACTTACTCTAGCTTCCCGGCA
ACAATTAATAGACTGGATGGAGGCGGATAAAGTTGCAGGACCACTTCTGCGCTCGGCCCTTCCGGCTGGC
TGGTTTATTGCTGATAAATCTGGAGCCGGTGAGCGTGGGTCTCGCGGTATCATTGCAGCACTGGGGCCAG
ATGGTAAGCCCTCCCGTATCGTAGTTATCTACACGACGGGGAGTCAGGCAACTATGGATGAACGAAATAG
ACAGATCGCTGAGATAGGTGCCTCACTGATTAAGCATTGGTAACTGTCAGACCAAGTTTACTCATATATA
CTTTAGATTGATTTAAAACTTCATTTTTAATTTAAAAGGATCTAGGTGAAGATCCTTTTTGATAATCTCA
TGACCAAAATCCCTTAACGTGAGTTTTCGTTCCACTGAGCGTCAGACCCCGTAGAAAAGATCAAAGGATC
TTCTTGAGATCCTTTTTTTCTGCGCGTAATCTGCTGCTTGCAAACAAAAAAACCACCGCTACCAGCGGTG
GTTTGTTTGCCGGATCAAGAGCTACCAACTCTTTTTCCGAAGGTAACTGGCTTCAGCAGAGCGCAGATAC
CAAATACTGTCCTTCTAGTGTAGCCGTAGTTAGGCCACCACTTCAAGAACTCTGTAGCACCGCCTACATA
CCTCGCTCTGCTAATCCTGTTACCAGTGGCTGCTGCCAGTGGCGATAAGTCGTGTCTTACCGGGTTGGAC
TCAAGACGATAGTTACCGGATAAGGCGCAGCGGTCGGGCTGAACGGGGGGTTCGTGCACACAGCCCAGCT
TGGAGCGAACGACCTACACCGAACTGAGATACCTACAGCGTGAGCTATGAGAAAGCGCCACGCTTCCCGA
AGGGAGAAAGGCGGACAGGTATCCGGTAAGCGGCAGGGTCGGAACAGGAGAGCGCACGAGGGAGCTTCCA
GGGGGAAACGCCTGGTATCTTTATAGTCCTGTCGGGTTTCGCCACCTCTGACTTGAGCGTCGATTTTTGT
GATGCTCGTCAGGGGGGCGGAGCCTATGGAAAAACGCCAGCAACGCGGCCTTTTTACGGTTCCTGGCCTT
TTGCTGGCCTTTTGCTCACATGT
Features (pLannotate 1.2.2; 15 found; start..end, strand, type, name):
      1..141     -  repeat_region  AAV2 ITR: inverted terminal repeat of adeno-associated virus serotype 2 inverted
    423..1472    +  CDS            ChrimsonR: red light-drivable channelrhodopsin from Chlamydomonas noctigama (Klapoetke et al., 2014) K176R mutant with accelerated closing kinetics
   1491..2915    +  CDS            tdTomato: tdTomato is a basic (constitutively fluorescent) orange fluorescent protein published in 2004, derived from Discosoma sp.. It is reported to be a somewhat slowly-maturing tandem dimer with low acid sensitivity.
   2919..2943    +  misc_feature   MCS (fragment): pBluescript multiple cloning site
   2943..3531    +  misc_feature   WPRE: woodchuck hepatitis virus posttranscriptional regulatory element
   3594..3677    +  CDS            large T antigen (fragment): large T antigen from SV40 (simian virus 40)
   3700..3781    +  polyA_signal   SV40 poly(A) signal: SV40 polyadenylation signal
   3860..4000    +  repeat_region  AAV2 ITR: inverted terminal repeat of adeno-associated virus serotype 2 inverted
   4005..4056    -  misc_feature   bom (fragment): basis of mobility region from pBR322
   4075..4455    +  rep_origin     M13 ori (sequence partly withheld): M13 bacteriophage origin of replication; arrow indicates direction of (+) strand synthesis
   4531..4580    -  misc_feature   bom (fragment): basis of mobility region from pBR322
   4682..4717    -  CDS            rop (fragment): Rop protein, which maintains plasmids at low copy number; rop
   4812..4916    +  promoter       AmpR promoter: bla
   4917..5777    +  CDS            AmpR: β-lactamase; bla; confers resistance to ampicillin, carbenicillin, and related antibiotics
   5948..6536    +  rep_origin     ori: high-copy-number ColE1/pMB1/pBR322/pUC origin of replication
