[The description below was written by a language model from this plasmid's Addgene catalogue record and pLannotate feature annotations shown in this document.]
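Description:
PRS_8-ChrimsonR-tdTomato is an AAV transfer plasmid built on a pAAV2 backbone for optogenetic activation of noradrenergic neurons, such as those of the locus coeruleus. It is maintained in bacteria through a high-copy ColE1/pUC-type origin and selected with ampicillin via the β-lactamase gene and its native promoter. The backbone also carries a filamentous-phage (f1/M13) origin and small residual pBR322 fragments (bom, rop). Two AAV2 inverted terminal repeats flank the expression cassette and provide the cis signals for replication and packaging of the intervening DNA into recombinant AAV particles when helper functions are supplied in trans.

Between the ITRs, the catalogue lists the PRSx8 promoter, a synthetic element used to direct expression to noradrenergic cells. Neither feature table annotates it, but an unannotated gap between the upstream ITR and the coding sequence is where it would lie. The promoter drives ChrimsonR, the K176R variant of the red-light-activated Chrimson channelrhodopsin with faster closing kinetics. ChrimsonR is fused at its C terminus to the tandem-dimer orange-red fluorescent protein tdTomato, so that opsin-expressing cells can be identified by fluorescence. A WPRE downstream of the fusion enhances transcript stability and expression.

The two sequence records differ in detail. The full NGS-derived sequence (6,537 nt) shows Gateway attB4, attB1 and attB2 sites around the promoter region and the coding sequence, followed by a bGH polyadenylation signal. The other record (6,597 nt) lacks the att sites and ends in an SV40 poly(A) signal. The two records therefore appear to represent different versions of the cassette, and the catalogue fields do not explain the discrepancy.
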