Addgene plasmid #192587: PRS_8-ChrimsonR-tdTomato
Purpose: AAV-vector for optogenetic activation of noradrenergic neurons
Depositing lab: Simon Wiegert. Depositing organization: Universitaetsklinikum Hamburg-Eppendorf. Publication: A comparison of viral strategies and model systems to target norepinephrine neurons in the locus coeruleus reveals high variability in transgene expression patterns. Wissing C, Eschholz LS, Maheu M, Sauter K, Morellini F, Wiegert JS, Dieter A. PLoS Biol. 2025 Jul 7;23(7):e3003228. doi: 10.1371/journal.pbio.3003228. eCollection 2025 Jul. PubMed 40623068.
Backbone
  Vector backbone: pAAV2
  Backbone size w/o insert (bp): 4095
  Vector type: Mammalian Expression, AAV
Growth in bacteria
  Bacterial resistance: Ampicillin, 100 μg/mL
  Growth temperature: 37°C
  Growth strain: NEB Stable
  Copy number: High Copy
Gene/Insert
  Gene/Insert name: ChrimsonR
  Species: Synthetic
  Insert size (bp): 2496
  Promoter: PRSX8
  Tag / fusion protein: tdTomato (C terminal on insert)
  Cloning method: Restriction Enzyme; 5′ cloning site unspecified (destroyed during cloning); 3′ cloning site HindIII (not destroyed)
Terms and licenses: Academic/Nonprofit Terms; Industry Terms: Not Available to Industry
Depositor comments: Please visit https://doi.org/10.1101/2022.01.22.477348 for bioRxiv preprint.
How to cite: PRS_8-ChrimsonR-tdTomato was a gift from Simon Wiegert (Addgene plasmid # 192587 ; http://n2t.net/addgene:192587 ; RRID:Addgene_192587)
